>Addgene plasmid #41715 | pEXP5-NT-AlleyCat | depositor full sequence | sequence record 56137 | pEXP5-NT-AlleyCat sequence 2966 bps
TAATACGACTCACTATAGGGAGACCACAACGGTTTCCCTCTAGAAATAATTTTGTTTAACTTTAAGAAGG
AGATATACCATGTCTGGTTCTCATCATCATCATCATCATGGTAGCAGCGGCGAAAACCTGTATTTTCAGT
CCCTTATGAAAGATACAGATAGCGAAGAAGAAATTAGAGAAGCGTTCCGTGTGGAAGACAAGGATGGTAA
TGGTTACATTAGTGCTGCAGAACTTCGTCATGTGATGACAAATCTTGGGGAGAAGCTAACAGATGAAGAA
GTTGATGAAATGATTAGGGAAGCAGACATTGATGGTGATGGTCAAGTAAACTATGAAGAGTTTGTACAAA
TGATGACAGCGAAGTGAAGGGTGATCCGGCTGCTAACAAAGCCCGAAAGGAAGCTGAGTTGGCTGCTGCC
ACCGCTGAGCAATAACTAGCATAACCCCTTGGGGCCTCTAAACGGGTCTTGAGGGGTTTTTTGCTGAAAG
GAGGAACTATATCCGGATAATTCTTGAAGACGAAAGGGCCTCGTGATACGCCTATTTTTATAGGTTAATG
TCATGATAATAATGGTTTCTTAGACGTCAGGTGGCACTTTTCGGGGAAATGTGCGCGGAACCCCTATTTG
TTTATTTTTCTAAATACATTCAAATATGTATCCGCTCATGAGACAATAACCCTGATAAATGCTTCAATAA
TATTGAAAAAGGAAGAGTATGAGTATTCAACATTTCCGTGTCGCCCTTATTCCCTTTTTTGCGGCATTTT
GCCTTCCTGTTTTTGCTCACCCAGAAACGCTGGTGAAAGTAAAAGATGCTGAAGATCAGTTGGGTGCACG
AGTGGGTTACATCGAACTGGATCTCAACAGCGGTAAGATCCTTGAGAGTTTTCGCCCCGAAGAACGTTTT
CCAATGATGAGCACTTTTAAAGTTCTGCTATGTGGCGCGGTATTATCCCGTGTTGACGCCGGGCAAGAGC
AACTCGGTCGCCGCATACACTATTCTCAGAATGACTTGGTTGAGTACTCACCAGTCACAGAAAAGCATCT
TACGGATGGCATGACAGTAAGAGAATTATGCAGTGCTGCCATAACCATGAGTGATAACACTGCGGCCAAC
TTACTTCTGACAACGATCGGAGGACCGAAGGAGCTAACCGCTTTTTTGCACAACATGGGGGATCATGTAA
CTCGCCTTGATCGTTGGGAACCGGAGCTGAATGAAGCCATACCAAACGACGAGCGTGACACCACGATGCC
TGTAGCAATGGCAACAACGTTGCGCAAACTATTAACTGGCGAACTACTTACTCTAGCTTCCCGGCAACAA
TTAATAGACTGGATGGAGGCGGATAAAGTTGCAGGACCACTTCTGCGCTCGGCCCTTCCGGCTGGCTGGT
TTATTGCTGATAAATCTGGAGCCGGTGAGCGTGGGTCTCGCGGTATCATTGCAGCACTGGGGCCAGATGG
TAAGCCCTCCCGTATCGTAGTTATCTACACGACGGGGAGTCAGGCAACTATGGATGAACGAAATAGACAG
ATCGCTGAGATAGGTGCCTCACTGATTAAGCATTGGTAACTGTCAGACCAAGTTTACTCATATATACTTT
AGATTGATTTAAAACTTCATTTTTAATTTAAAAGGATCTAGGTGAAGATCCTTTTTGATAATCTCATGAC
CAAAATCCCTTAACGTGAGTTTTCGTTCCACTGAGCGTCAGACCCCGTAGAAAAGATCAAAGGATCTTCT
TGAGATCCTTTTTTTCTGCGCGTAATCTGCTGCTTGCAAACAAAAAAACCACCGCTACCAGCGGTGGTTT
GTTTGCCGGATCAAGAGCTACCAACTCTTTTTCCGAAGGTAACTGGCTTCAGCAGAGCGCAGATACCAAA
TACTGTTCTTCTAGTGTAGCCGTAGTTAGGCCACCACTTCAAGAACTCTGTAGCACCGCCTACATACCTC
GCTCTGCTAATCCTGTTACCAGTGGCTGCTGCCAGTGGCGATAAGTCGTGTCTTACCGGGTTGGACTCAA
GACGATAGTTACCGGATAAGGCGCAGCGGTCGGGCTGAACGGGGGGTTCGTGCACACAGCCCAGCTTGGA
GCGAACGACCTACACCGAACTGAGATACCTACAGCGTGAGCTATGAGAAAGCGCCACGCTTCCCGAAGGG
AGAAAGGCGGACAGGTATCCGGTAAGCGGCAGGGTCGGAACAGGAGAGCGCACGAGGGAGCTTCCAGGGG
GAAACGCCTGGTATCTTTATAGTCCTGTCGGGTTTCGCCACCTCTGACTTGAGCGTCGATTTTTGTGATG
CTCGTCAGGGGGGCGGAGCCTATGGAAAAACGCCAGCAACGCGGCCTTTTTACGGTTCCTGGCCTTTTGC
TGGCCTTTTGCTCACATGTTCTTTCCTGCGTTATCCCCTGATTCTGTGGATAACCGTATTACCGCCTTTG
AGTGAGCTGATACCGCTCGCCGCAGCCGAACGACCGAGCGCAGCGAGTCAGTGAGCGAGGAAGCGGAAGA
GCGCCTGATGCGGTATTTTCTCCTTACGCATCTGTGCGGTATTTCACACCGCAATGGTGCACTCTCAGTA
CAATCTGCTCTGATGCCGCATAGTTAAGCCAGTATACACTCCGCTATCGCTACGCTTCGTTAATACAGAT
GTAGGTGTTCCACAGGGTAGCCAGCAGCATCCTGCGATGCAGATCCGGAACATAATGGTGCAGGGCGCTG
ACTTCCGCGTTTCCAGACTTTACGAAACACGGAAACCGAAGACCATTCATGTTGTTGCTCAGGTCGCAGA
CGTTTTGCAGCAGCAGTCGCTTCACGTTCGCTCGCGTATCGGTGATTCATTCTGCTAACCAGTAAGGCAA
CCCCGCCAGCCTAGCCGGGTCCTCAACGACAGGAGCACGATCATGCGCACCCGTGGCCAGGACCCAACGC
TGCCCGAGATCTCGATCCCGCGAAAT
Features (pLannotate 1.2.2; 12 found; start..end, strand, type, name):
      1..19      +  promoter       T7 promoter: promoter for bacteriophage T7 RNA polymerase
     51..73      +  RBS            RBS: efficient ribosome binding site from bacteriophage T7 gene 10 (Olins and Rangwala, 1989)
     92..112     +  CDS            capTEV™ (fragment): composite tag for in vivo biotinylation, TEV protease cleavage, and 6xHis tagging
    122..142     +  CDS            TEV site: tobacco etch virus (TEV) protease recognition and cleavage site
    146..274     +  CDS            CALM_PYUSP (fragment): Experimental evidence at protein level: Swiss-Prot protein existence level 1. Calmodulin mediates the control of a large number of enzymes, ion channels and other proteins by Ca(2+). Among the enzymes to be stimulated by the calmodulin-Ca(2+) complex are a number of protein kinases and phosphatases. From Pyuridae sp. (Sea squirt).
    379..428     +  CDS            SET1 (fragment): solubility-enhancement tag derived from T7 phage gene 10B
    436..483     +  terminator     T7 terminator: transcription terminator for bacteriophage T7 RNA polymerase
    614..718     +  promoter       AmpR promoter: bla
    719..1579    +  CDS            AmpR: β-lactamase; bla; confers resistance to ampicillin, carbenicillin, and related antibiotics
   1750..2338    +  rep_origin     ori: high-copy-number ColE1/pMB1/pBR322/pUC origin of replication
   2524..2644    -  misc_feature   bom (fragment): basis of mobility region from pBR322
   2643..2822    -  CDS            YPB2_ECOLX (fragment): Protein predicted: Swiss-Prot protein existence level 4. From Escherichia coli.
