[The description below was written by a language model from this plasmid's Addgene catalogue record and pLannotate feature annotations shown in this document.]
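Description:
pEXP5-NT-AlleyCat is a small (about 3 kb) bacterial expression plasmid built on the commercial pEXP5-NT/TOPO backbone, into which the insert was placed by TOPO cloning. It is maintained in E. coli at high copy through a ColE1/pUC-type origin of replication and selected with ampicillin via a β-lactamase (AmpR) gene driven by its own bla promoter. A fragment of the pBR322 basis-of-mobility region also remains in the backbone.

The payload is a 221 bp segment encoding the C-terminal portion of chicken calmodulin (residues M76 to K148) carrying the F92E mutation, the variant referred to as AlleyCat. Expression is driven by a T7 promoter followed by the efficient ribosome binding site from phage T7 gene 10, and transcription ends at a T7 terminator, so protein production requires a source of T7 RNA polymerase. The coding region is preceded by an N-terminal 6xHis tag and a TEV protease recognition site, allowing metal-affinity purification followed by proteolytic removal of the tag. The automated annotation labels the His region as a fragment of a composite tag and matches the insert to a sea squirt calmodulin. These labels are homology-based hits consistent with the catalogue description rather than different parts. Similarly, the short fragment annotated as a T7 gene 10B-derived solubility tag lies downstream of the insert, just before the terminator, and nothing in the record indicates it is fused to the protein.

The associated publication title concerns the design of a switchable eliminase, which indicates that the plasmid serves to produce this engineered calmodulin domain recombinantly for purification and characterization.
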