Addgene plasmid #41715: pEXP5-NT-AlleyCat
Depositing lab: William DeGrado & Ivan Korendovych. Depositing organization: University of Pennsylvania. Publication: Design of a switchable eliminase. Korendovych IV, Kulp DW, Wu Y, Cheng H, Roder H, DeGrado WF. Proc Natl Acad Sci U S A. 2011 Apr 26;108(17):6823-7. Epub 2011 Apr 11. 10.1073/pnas.1018191108 PubMed 21482808.
Backbone
  Vector backbone: pEXP5-NT/TOPO
  Backbone manufacturer: Invitrogen
  Backbone size w/o insert (bp): 2745
  Total vector size (bp): 2966
  Vector type: Bacterial Expression
Growth in bacteria
  Bacterial resistance: Ampicillin, 100 μg/mL
  Growth temperature: 37°C
  Growth strain: DH5alpha
  Copy number: High Copy
Gene/Insert
  Gene/Insert name: mutated C-terminal portion of calmodulin gene (M76-K148)
  Species: G. gallus (chicken)
  Insert size (bp): 221
  Mutation: F92E
  Promoter: T7
  Tag / fusion protein: Polyhistidine (6×His) region, TEV recognition site (N terminal on insert)
  Cloning method: TOPO Cloning
  Sequencing primers: 5′ T7; 3′ T7-term
Terms and licenses: Academic/Nonprofit Terms; Industry Terms: Not Available to Industry
How to cite: pEXP5-NT-AlleyCat was a gift from William DeGrado & Ivan Korendovych (Addgene plasmid # 41715 ; http://n2t.net/addgene:41715 ; RRID:Addgene_41715)
