>Addgene plasmid #41715 | pEXP5-NT-AlleyCat | addgene partial sequence | sequence record 63282 | T7-term
TAGCAGCCGGATCACCCTTTCACTTCGCTGTCATCATTTGTACAAACTCTTCATAGTTTACTTGACCATC
ACCATCAATGTCTGCTTCCCTAATCATTTCATCAACTTCTTCATCTGTTAGCTTCTCCCCAAGATTTGTC
ATCACATGACGAAGTTCTGCAGCACTAATGTAACCATTACCATCCTTGTCTTCCACACGGAACGCTTCTC
TAATTTCTTCTTCGCTATCTGTATCTTTCATAAGGGACTGAAAATACAGGTTTTCGCCGCTGCTACCATG
ATGATGATGATGATGAGAACCAGACATGGTATATCTCCTTCTTAAAGTTAAACAAAATTATTTCTAGAGG
GAAACCGTTGTGGTCTCCCTATAGTGAGTCGTATTAATTTCGCGGGATCGAGATCTCGGGCAGCGTTGGG
TCCTGGCCACGGGTGCGCATGATCGTGCTCCTGTCGTTGAGGACCCGGCTAGGCTGGCGGGGTTGCCTTA
CTGGTTAGCAGAATGAATCACCGATACGCGAGCGAACGTGAAGCGACTGCTGCTGCAAAACGTCTGCGAC
CTGAGCAACAACATGAATGGTCTTCGGTTTCCGTGTTTCGTAAAGTCTGGAAACGCGGAAGTCAGCGCCC
TGCACCATTATGTTCCGGATCTGCATCGCAGGATGCTGCTGGCTACCCTGTGGAACACCTACATCTGTAT
TAACGAAGCGTAGCGATAGCGGAGTGTATACTGGCTTAACTATGCGGCATCAGAGCAGATTGTACTGAGA
GTGCACCATTGCGGTGTGAAATACCGCACAGATGCGTAAGGAGAAAATACCGCATCAGGCGCTCTTCCGC
TTCCTCGCTCACTGACTCGCTGCGCTCGGTCGTTCGGCTGCGGCGAGCGGTATCAGCTCACTCAAAGGCG
GTAAT
